Addgene plasmid #66502: SSTR1-Tango
Purpose: Expression of G protein-coupled receptors for PRESTO-Tango: parallel receptorome expression and screening via transcriptional output, with transcriptional activation following arrestin translocation
Depositing lab: Bryan Roth. Depositing organization: University of North Carolina at Chapel Hill. Publication: PRESTO-Tango as an open-source resource for interrogation of the druggable human GPCRome. Kroeze WK, Sassano MF, Huang XP, Lansu K, McCorvy JD, Giguere PM, Sciaky N, Roth BL. Nat Struct Mol Biol. 2015 May;22(5):362-9. doi: 10.1038/nsmb.3014. Epub 2015 Apr 20. PubMed 25895059.
Backbone
  Vector backbone: empty Tango
  Backbone size w/o insert (bp): 6632
  Vector type: Mammalian Expression
  Selectable markers: Neomycin (select with G418)
Growth in bacteria
  Bacterial resistance: Ampicillin, 100 μg/mL
  Growth temperature: 37°C
  Growth strain: DH5alpha
  Copy number: High Copy
Gene/Insert
  Gene/Insert name: SSTR1
  Species: H. sapiens (human)
  Insert size (bp): 1173
  Entrez Gene: SSTR1 (a.k.a. SRIF-2, SS-1-R, SS1-R, SS1R, SST1)
  Promoter: CMV
  Tag / fusion protein: FLAG (N terminal on backbone)
  Cloning method: Restriction Enzyme; 5′ cloning site NotI (not destroyed); 3′ cloning site XhoI (unknown if destroyed)
  Sequencing primers: 5′ CMV-F; 3′ Tet-R
Terms and licenses: Academic/Nonprofit Terms; Industry Terms: Not Available to Industry
Depositor comments: Please note: Most of the PRESTO-Tango vectors do not contain the XhoI cut site downstream of the tTA sequence and instead carry an XbaI site. If you need to perform an XhoI digest we recommend sequencing with a forward primer at the C-terminus of tTA to determine which of the two sites is present. Suggested primer: 5-gagctccacttagacggcgagg-3. Original backbone was pcDNA3.1(+). These plasmids were generated as part of the Illuminating the Druggable Genome (IDG) program sponsored by the NIH Common Fund. The goal of this program is to identify, gather, and distribute information and resources for proteins that currently are not well-studied yet belong to commonly drug-targeted protein families: protein kinases, non-olfactory G-protein coupled receptors (GPCRs), and ion channels. The IDG program is designed to develop fundamental research tools for understudied proteins, elucidate their function, and disseminate the IDG-related resources and data to the greater scientific community.
How to cite: SSTR1-Tango was a gift from Bryan Roth (Addgene plasmid # 66502 ; http://n2t.net/addgene:66502 ; RRID:Addgene_66502)
