[The description below was written by a language model from this plasmid's Addgene catalogue record.]
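Description:
SSTR1-Tango is a mammalian expression plasmid from the PRESTO-Tango collection, a set of G protein-coupled receptor constructs built for parallel screening of receptor activation through a transcriptional readout. It is based on the "empty Tango" backbone (about 6.6 kb without insert), which was itself derived from pcDNA3.1(+). The plasmid is maintained at high copy in E. coli under ampicillin selection. It also carries a neomycin resistance marker, so transfected mammalian cells can be selected with G418.

The insert is the human somatostatin receptor 1 (SSTR1) coding sequence, roughly 1.2 kb, expressed from the CMV promoter. An N-terminal FLAG tag supplied by the backbone can be used to detect the receptor. The depositor's comments place a tTA (tetracycline transactivator) sequence downstream of the receptor. This fits the Tango principle stated in the purpose field, in which transcriptional activation follows arrestin translocation to the activated receptor. In Tango-type assays generally, arrestin recruitment leads to release of the tethered transactivator, which then drives a reporter gene in the assay cell line. The record does not list the linker, any protease cleavage site or other fusion modules, and it does not describe the reporter system.

The receptor was cloned by restriction enzymes, with NotI at the 5′ end and nominally XhoI at the 3′ end. The depositor cautions that most vectors in the series carry an XbaI site rather than XhoI downstream of tTA, so the site actually present should be confirmed by sequencing. The construct was produced under the Illuminating the Druggable Genome programme and is used to profile ligand activity at SSTR1 by measuring arrestin recruitment.
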