>Addgene plasmid #66502 | SSTR1-Tango | depositor partial sequence | sequence record 113617 | empty Tango
GACGGATCGGGAGATCTCCCGATCCCCTATGGTGCACTCTCAGTACAATCTGCTCTGATGCCGCATAGTT
AAGCCAGTATCTGCTCCCTGCTTGTGTGTTGGAGGTCGCTGAGTAGTGCGCGAGCAAAATTTAAGCTACA
ACAAGGCAAGGCTTGACCGACAATTGCATGAAGAATCTGCTTAGGGTTAGGCGTTTTGCGCTGCTTCGCG
ATGTACGGGCCAGATATACGCGTTGACATTGATTATTGACTAGTTATTAATAGTAATCAATTACGGGGTC
ATTAGTTCATAGCCCATATATGGAGTTCCGCGTTACATAACTTACGGTAAATGGCCCGCCTGGCTGACCG
CCCAACGACCCCCGCCCATTGACGTCAATAATGACGTATGTTCCCATAGTAACGCCAATAGGGACTTTCC
ATTGACGTCAATGGGTGGAGTATTTACGGTAAACTGCCCACTTGGCAGTACATCAAGTGTATCATATGCC
AAGTACGCCCCCTATTGACGTCAATGACGGTAAATGGCCCGCCTGGCATTATGCCCAGTACATGACCTTA
TGGGACTTTCCTACTTGGCAGTACATCTACGTATTAGTCATCGCTATTACCATGGTGATGCGGTTTTGGC
AGTACATCAATGGGCGTGGATAGCGGTTTGACTCACGGGGATTTCCAAGTCTCCACCCCATTGACGTCAA
TGGGAGTTTGTTTTGGCACCAAAATCAACGGGACTTTCCAAAATGTCGTAACAACTCCGCCCCATTGACG
CAAATGGGCGGTAGGCGTGTACGGTGGGAGGTCTATATAAGCAGAGCTCTCTGGCTAACTAGAGAACCCA
CTGCTTACTGGCTTATCGAAATTAATACGACTCACTATAGGGAGACCCAAGCTGGCTAGCGTTTAAACTT
AAGCTTGGTACCGAGCTCGGATCCACTAGTCCAGTGTGGTGGAATTCTGCAGATATCCAGCACAGTGGCG
GCCGCGCCACCATGAAGACGATCATCGCCCTGAGCTACATCTTCTGCCTGGTATTCGCCGACTACAAGGA
CGATGATGACGCCAGCATCGATACCGGTGGACGCACCCCACCCAGCCTGGGTCCCCAAGATGAGTCCTGC
ACCACCGCCAGCTCCTCCCTGGCCAAGGACACTTCATCGACCGGTGAGAACCTGTACTTCCAGCTAAGAT
TAGATAAAAGTAAAGTGATTAACAGCGCATTAGAGCTGCTTAATGAGGTCGGAATCGAAGGTTTAACAAC
CCGTAAACTCGCCCAGAAGCTAGGTGTAGAGCAGCCTACATTGTATTGGCATGTAAAAAATAAGCGGGCT
TTGCTCGACGCCTTAGCCATTGAGATGTTAGATAGGCACCATACTCACTTTTGCCCTTTAGAAGGGGAAA
GCTGGCAAGATTTTTTACGTAATAACGCTAAAAGTTTTAGATGTGCTTTACTAAGTCATCGCGATGGAGC
AAAAGTACATTTAGGTACACGGCCTACAGAAAAACAGTATGAAACTCTCGAAAATCAATTAGCCTTTTTA
TGCCAACAAGGTTTTTCACTAGAGAATGCATTATATGCACTCAGCGCTGTGGGGCATTTTACTTTAGGTT
GCGTATTGGAAGATCAAGAGCATCAAGTCGCTAAAGAAGAAAGGGAAACACCTACTACTGATAGTATGCC
GCCATTATTACGACAAGCTATCGAATTATTTGATCACCAAGGTGCAGAGCCAGCCTTCTTATTCGGCCTT
GAATTGATCATATGCGGATTAGAAAAACAACTTAAATGTGAAAGTGGGTCCGCGTACAGCCGCGCGCGTA
CGAAAAACAATTACGGGTCTACCATCGAGGGCCTGCTCGATCTCCCGGACGACGACGCCCCCGAAGAGGC
GGGGCTGGCGGCTCCGCGCCTGTCCTTTCTCCCCGCGGGACACACGCGCAGACTGTCGACGGCCCCCCCG
ACCGATGTCAGCCTGGGGGACGAGCTCCACTTAGACGGCGAGGACGTGGCGATGGCGCATGCCGACGCGC
TAGACGATTTCGATCTGGACATGTTGGGGGACGGGGATTCCCCGGGTCCGGGATTTACCCCCCACGACTC
CGCCCCCTACGGCGCTCTGGATATGGCCGACTTCGAGTTTGAGCAGATGTTTACCGATGCCCTTGGAATT
GACGAGTACGGTGGGTAGCTCGAGTCTAGAGGGCCCGTTTAAACCCGCTGATCAGCCTCGACTGTGCCTT
CTAGTTGCCAGCCATCTGTTGTTTGCCCCTCCCCCGTGCCTTCCTTGACCCTGGAAGGTGCCACTCCCAC
TGTCCTTTCCTAATAAAATGAGGAAATTGCATCGCATTGTCTGAGTAGGTGTCATTCTATTCTGGGGGGT
GGGGTGGGGCAGGACAGCAAGGGGGAGGATTGGGAAGACAATAGCAGGCATGCTGGGGATGCGGTGGGCT
CTATGGCTTCTGAGGCGGAAAGAACCAGCTGGGGCTCTAGGGGGTATCCCC
[124 nt withheld, positions 2502-2625]
C
[91 nt withheld, positions 2627-2717]
A
[49 nt withheld, positions 2719-2767]
CCTTTGACGTTGGAGTCCACGTTCTTT
[37 nt withheld, positions 2795-2831]
ACCCTATCTCGGTCTATTCTTTTGATTTATAAGGGATTTTGCCGATTTCGGCCTATTGGTTAAAAAATGA
GCTGATTTAACAAAAATTTAACGCGAATTAATTCTGTGGAATGTGTGTCAGTTAGGGTGTGGAAAGTCCC
CAGGCTCCCCAGCAGGCAGAAGTATGCAAAGCATGCATCTCAATTAGTCAGCAACCAGGTGTGGAAAGTC
CCCAGGCTCCCCAGCAGGCAGAAGTATGCAAAGCATGCATCTCAATTAGTCAGCAACCATAGTCCCGCCC
CTAACTCCGCCCATCCCGCCCCTAACTCCGCCCAGTTCCGCCCATTCTCCGCCCCATGGCTGACTAATTT
TTTTTATTTATGCAGAGGCCGAGGCCGCCTCTGCCTCTGAGCTATTCCAGAAGTAGTGAGGAGGCTTTTT
TGGAGGCCTAGGCTTTTGCAAAAAGCTCCCGGGAGCTTGTATATCCATTTTCGGATCTGATCAAGAGACA
GGATGAGGATCGTTTCGCATGATTGAACAAGATGGATTGCACGCAGGTTCTCCGGCCGCTTGGGTGGAGA
GGCTATTCGGCTATGACTGGGCACAACAGACAATCGGCTGCTCTGATGCCGCCGTGTTCCGGCTGTCAGC
GCAGGGGCGCCCGGTTCTTTTTGTCAAGACCGACCTGTCCGGTGCCCTGAATGAACTGCAGGACGAGGCA
GCGCGGCTATCGTGGCTGGCCACGACGGGCGTTCCTTGCGCAGCTGTGCTCGACGTTGTCACTGAAGCGG
GAAGGGACTGGCTGCTATTGGGCGAAGTGCCGGGGCAGGATCTCCTGTCATCTCACCTTGCTCCTGCCGA
GAAAGTATCCATCATGGCTGATGCAATGCGGCGGCTGCATACGCTTGATCCGGCTACCTGCCCATTCGAC
CACCAAGCGAAACATCGCATCGAGCGAGCACGTACTCGGATGGAAGCCGGTCTTGTCGATCAGGATGATC
TGGACGAAGAGCATCAGGGGCTCGCGCCAGCCGAACTGTTCGCCAGGCTCAAGGCGCGCATGCCCGACGG
CGAGGATCTCGTCGTGACCCATGGCGATGCCTGCTTGCCGAATATCATGGTGGAAAATGGCCGCTTTTCT
GGATTCATCGACTGTGGCCGGCTGGGTGTGGCGGACCGCTATCAGGACATAGCGTTGGCTACCCGTGATA
TTGCTGAAGAGCTTGGCGGCGAATGGGCTGACCGCTTCCTCGTGCTTTACGGTATCGCCGCTCCCGATTC
GCAGCGCATCGCCTTCTATCGCCTTCTTGACGAGTTCTTCTGAGCGGGACTCTGGGGTTCGAAATGACCG
ACCAAGCGACGCCCAACCTGCCATCACGAGATTTCGATTCCACCGCCGCCTTCTATGAAAGGTTGGGCTT
CGGAATCGTTTTCCGGGACGCCGGCTGGATGATCCTCCAGCGCGGGGATCTCATGCTGGAGTTCTTCGCC
CACCCCAACTTGTTTATTGCAGCTTATAATGGTTACAAATAAAGCAATAGCATCACAAATTTCACAAATA
AAGCATTTTTTTCACTGCATTCTAGTTGTGGTTTGTCCAAACTCATCAATGTATCTTATCATGTCTGTAT
ACCGTCGACCTCTAGCTAGAGCTTGGCGTAATCATGGTCATAGCTGTTTCCTGTGTGAAATTGTTATCCG
CTCACAATTCCACACAACATACGAGCCGGAAGCATAAAGTGTAAAGCCTGGGGTGCCTAATGAGTGAGCT
AACTCACATTAATTGCGTTGCGCTCACTGCCCGCTTTCCAGTCGGGAAACCTGTCGTGCCAGCTGCATTA
ATGAATCGGCCAACGCGCGGGGAGAGGCGGTTTGCGTATTGGGCGCTCTTCCGCTTCCTCGCTCACTGAC
TCGCTGCGCTCGGTCGTTCGGCTGCGGCGAGCGGTATCAGCTCACTCAAAGGCGGTAATACGGTTATCCA
CAGAATCAGGGGATAACGCAGGAAAGAACATGTGAGCAAAAGGCCAGCAAAAGGCCAGGAACCGTAAAAA
GGCCGCGTTGCTGGCGTTTTTCCATAGGCTCCGCCCCCCTGACGAGCATCACAAAAATCGACGCTCAAGT
CAGAGGTGGCGAAACCCGACAGGACTATAAAGATACCAGGCGTTTCCCCCTGGAAGCTCCCTCGTGCGCT
CTCCTGTTCCGACCCTGCCGCTTACCGGATACCTGTCCGCCTTTCTCCCTTCGGGAAGCGTGGCGCTTTC
TCATAGCTCACGCTGTAGGTATCTCAGTTCGGTGTAGGTCGTTCGCTCCAAGCTGGGCTGTGTGCACGAA
CCCCCCGTTCAGCCCGACCGCTGCGCCTTATCCGGTAACTATCGTCTTGAGTCCAACCCGGTAAGACACG
ACTTATCGCCACTGGCAGCAGCCACTGGTAACAGGATTAGCAGAGCGAGGTATGTAGGCGGTGCTACAGA
GTTCTTGAAGTGGTGGCCTAACTACGGCTACACTAGAAGAACAGTATTTGGTATCTGCGCTCTGCTGAAG
CCAGTTACCTTCGGAAAAAGAGTTGGTAGCTCTTGATCCGGCAAACAAACCACCGCTGGTAGCGGTTTTT
TTGTTTGCAAGCAGCAGATTACGCGCAGAAAAAAAGGATCTCAAGAAGATCCTTTGATCTTTTCTACGGG
GTCTGACGCTCAGTGGAACGAAAACTCACGTTAAGGGATTTTGGTCATGAGATTATCAAAAAGGATCTTC
ACCTAGATCCTTTTAAATTAAAAATGAAGTTTTAAATCAATCTAAAGTATATATGAGTAAACTTGGTCTG
ACAGTTACCAATGCTTAATCAGTGAGGCACCTATCTCAGCGATCTGTCTATTTCGTTCATCCATAGTTGC
CTGACTCCCCGTCGTGTAGATAACTACGATACGGGAGGGCTTACCATCTGGCCCCAGTGCTGCAATGATA
CCGCGAGACCCACGCTCACCGGCTCCAGATTTATCAGCAATAAACCAGCCAGCCGGAAGGGCCGAGCGCA
GAAGTGGTCCTGCAACTTTATCCGCCTCCATCCAGTCTATTAATTGTTGCCGGGAAGCTAGAGTAAGTAG
TTCGCCAGTTAATAGTTTGCGCAACGTTGTTGCCATTGCTACAGGCATCGTGGTGTCACGCTCGTCGTTT
GGTATGGCTTCATTCAGCTCCGGTTCCCAACGATCAAGGCGAGTTACATGATCCCCCATGTTGTGCAAAA
AAGCGGTTAGCTCCTTCGGTCCTCCGATCGTTGTCAGAAGTAAGTTGGCCGCAGTGTTATCACTCATGGT
TATGGCAGCACTGCATAATTCTCTTACTGTCATGCCATCCGTAAGATGCTTTTCTGTGACTGGTGAGTAC
TCAACCAAGTCATTCTGAGAATAGTGTATGCGGCGACCGAGTTGCTCTTGCCCGGCGTCAATACGGGATA
ATACCGCGCCACATAGCAGAACTTTAAAAGTGCTCATCATTGGAAAACGTTCTTCGGGGCGAAAACTCTC
AAGGATCTTACCGCTGTTGAGATCCAGTTCGATGTAACCCACTCGTGCACCCAACTGATCTTCAGCATCT
TTTACTTTCACCAGCGTTTCTGGGTGAGCAAAAACAGGAAGGCAAAATGCCGCAAAAAAGGGAATAAGGG
CGACACGGAAATGTTGAATACTCATACTCTTCCTTTTTCAATATTATTGAAGCATTTATCAGGGTTATTG
TCTCATGAGCGGATACATATTTGAATGTATTTAGAAAAATAAACAAATAGGGGTTCCGCGCACATTTCCC
CGAAAAGTGCCACCTGACGTC
