>Addgene plasmid #66502 | SSTR1-Tango | depositor partial sequence | sequence record 113618 | SSTR1
ATGTTTCCCAACGGCACGGCATCATCACCAAGTTCTTCCCCAAGCCCTAGCCCCGGATCATGCGGGGAGG
GTGGTGGGTCCCGCGGACCCGGAGCAGGCGCCGCTGATGGAATGGAGGAGCCAGGACGCAATGCTAGTCA
GAACGGCACACTCAGCGAGGGGCAGGGCTCTGCTATCCTCATCAGCTTTATCTACTCCGTGGTCTGCCTG
GTCGGGCTGTGCGGAAATTCCATGGTCATCTACGTTATTCTGCGCTACGCAAAAATGAAAACTGCAACAA
ATATTTACATCCTGAACTTGGCCATCGCAGATGAACTGCTGATGCTGTCCGTTCCCTTTCTGGTTACCAG
CACTCTGCTGCGCCATTGGCCATTCGGCGCGCTGCTCTGTAGACTGGTCCTGAGTGTGGACGCCGTGAAT
ATGTTCACAAGCATTTACTGCCTTACCGTGCTCTCCGTTGACAGGTACGTGGCCGTCGTGCACCCAATCA
AGGCAGCCAGATATAGACGGCCTACAGTGGCCAAAGTAGTTAACCTCGGAGTGTGGGTTTTGTCTCTGCT
GGTTATTCTGCCAATTGTGGTGTTCTCCCGCACAGCTGCTAATTCCGACGGCACCGTAGCATGCAATATG
CTGATGCCGGAACCCGCTCAGCGGTGGCTCGTGGGGTTTGTTTTGTACACGTTCCTCATGGGGTTCCTTC
TCCCTGTGGGTGCCATATGTCTGTGTTACGTCCTTATCATAGCTAAGATGCGCATGGTTGCACTTAAGGC
AGGCTGGCAACAGAGGAAAAGGTCCGAGCGCAAGATCACGCTGATGGTCATGATGGTAGTGATGGTTTTT
GTCATTTGTTGGATGCCATTTTACGTCGTGCAGTTGGTGAACGTCTTCGCAGAACAGGACGACGCCACAG
TCTCCCAGCTTTCTGTCATCCTTGGATACGCCAATAGTTGTGCAAACCCGATCCTGTATGGATTCTTGTC
CGACAATTTCAAGAGATCTTTTCAGAGAATTCTGTGTCTGTCTTGGATGGACAACGCCGCTGAGGAACCA
GTGGACTACTACGCAACCGCGCTTAAGAGCCGAGCATATTCTGTGGAGGATTTCCAGCCAGAGAATCTGG
AGAGCGGCGGGGTGTTCAGGAATGGCACTTGTACTAGCCGAATCACCACCCTG
