>Addgene plasmid #66502 | SSTR1-Tango | addgene partial sequence | sequence record 121484 | Tet-R 5'-GGCGAGTTTACGGGTTGTTA-3'
GCTCTAATGCGCTGGTTAATCACTTTACTTTTATCTAATCTTAGCTGGAAGTACAGGCTTTTTCACCGGG
TCGATGAAGTGTCCTTGGCCAGGGAGGAGCTGGCGGTGGTGCAGGACTCATCTTGGGGACCCAGGCTGGG
TGGGGTGCGTCCACCGGAATCGATCAGGGTGGTGATTCGGCTAGTACAAGTGCCATTCCTGAACACCCCG
CCGCTCTCCAGATTCTCTGGCTGGAAATCCTCCACAGAATATGCTCGGCTCTTAAGCGCGGTTGCGTAGT
AGTCCACTGG
