>Addgene plasmid #66502 | SSTR1-Tango | addgene partial sequence | sequence record 121485 | CMV-F 5'-CGCAAATGGGCGGTAGGCGTG-3'
TAGGGAGACCCAAGCTGGCTAGCGTTTAAACTTAAGCTTGGTACCGAGCTCGGATCCACTAGTCCAGTGT
GGTGGAATTCTGCAGATATCCAGCACAGTGGCGGCCGCGCCACCATGAAGACGATCATCGCCCTGAGCTA
CATCTTCTGCCTGGTATTCGCCGACTACAAGGACGATGATGACGCCAGCATCGATATGTTTCCCAACGGC
ACGGCATCATCACCAAGTTCTTCCCCAAGCCCTAGCCCCGGATCATGCGGGGAGGGTG
